Addgene plasmid #154588: pEPYC0CM0244
Purpose: Phytobricks Level 0 part
Depositing lab: Nicola Patron. Depositing organization: Earlham Institute. Publication: Rational design of minimal synthetic promoters for plants. Cai YM, Kallam K, Tidd H, Gendarini G, Salzman A, Patron NJ. Nucleic Acids Res. 2020 Aug 28. pii: 5897334. doi: 10.1093/nar/gkaa682. PubMed 32856047.
Backbone
  Vector backbone: pUAP1
  Vector type: Synthetic Biology
Growth in bacteria
  Bacterial resistance: Chloramphenicol, 25 μg/mL
  Growth temperature: 37°C
  Growth strain: NEB Stable
  Copy number: High Copy
Gene/Insert
  Gene/Insert name: MinSyn_285
  Species: Synthetic
  Cloning method: Restriction Enzyme; 5′ cloning site BpiI (destroyed during cloning); 3′ cloning site BpiI (destroyed during cloning)
Terms and licenses: Academic/Nonprofit Terms; Industry Terms: Not Available to Industry
Depositor comments: Please visit https://www.biorxiv.org/content/10.1101/2020.05.14.095406v1 for bioRxiv preprint.
How to cite: pEPYC0CM0244 was a gift from Nicola Patron (Addgene plasmid # 154588 ; http://n2t.net/addgene:154588 ; RRID:Addgene_154588)
