[The description below was written by a language model from this plasmid's Addgene catalogue record and pLannotate feature annotations shown in this document.]
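Description:
pEPYC0CM0244 is a small (about 2.3 kb) Phytobricks Level 0 part plasmid built in the pUAP1 universal acceptor backbone, a synthetic-biology vector for storing standardised DNA parts for Type IIS (Golden Gate/MoClo-style) assembly. It is maintained in E. coli at high copy from a ColE1/pUC-type origin. Selection is with chloramphenicol, through a cat (chloramphenicol acetyltransferase) gene driven by its native cat promoter and followed by the phage lambda t0 terminator. Two further annotated bacterial terminators, a putative terminator and a his operon terminator, flank the cloning region and probably insulate the stored part from read-through transcription from the backbone.

The insert is MinSyn_285, a fully synthetic sequence cloned between BpiI sites that were destroyed during cloning, as is usual when a part is domesticated into a universal acceptor. The name and the associated work on rational design of minimal synthetic plant promoters indicate that the part is one member of a series of minimal synthetic promoters. The record does not state its exact composition, cis-element content or expression strength. The automated annotation detects only a short 24-nt match to the nopaline synthase (NOS) promoter within the insert region, which suggests that a small NOS-derived motif is included in the design. The rest of the insert is unannotated.

The plasmid carries no coding sequence, reporter or plant selection marker of its own, so it serves as a source of a promoter module. That module would be combined with other standard parts, such as coding sequences and terminators, into higher-level transcriptional units for testing or controlling gene expression in plants.
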