Features (pLannotate 1.2.2; 7 found; start..end, strand, type, name):
    236..333     -  promoter       cat promoter: promoter of the E. coli cat gene encoding chloramphenicol acetyltransferase
    419..462     -  terminator     bacterial terminator: putative bacterial transcription terminator
    528..551     +  promoter       NOS promoter (fragment): nopaline synthase promoter
    712..769     +  terminator     his operon terminator: This putative transcriptin terminator from the E. coli his operon has a 2-bp deletion introduced during synthesis. Its efficiency has not been determined.
    964..1552    -  rep_origin     ori: high-copy-number ColE1/pMB1/pBR322/pUC origin of replication
   1735..1829    -  terminator     lambda t0 terminator: transcription terminator from phage lambda
   1853..235     -  CDS            cat (across the origin): CAT_ECOLX - Experimental evidence at protein level: Swiss-Prot protein existence level 1. This enzyme is an effector of chloramphenicol resistance in bacteria. From Escherichia coli. This protein is used as a marker in many commonly used cloning vectors, such as pACYC184.
>Addgene plasmid #154588 | pEPYC0CM0244 | addgene full sequence | sequence record 444353 | Addgene NGS Result
CTTTCATTGCCATACGAAATTCCGGATGAGCATTCATCAGGCGGGCAAGAATGTGAATAAAGGCCGGATA
AAACTTGTGCTTATTTTTCTTTACGGTCTTTAAAAAGGCCGTAATATCCAGCTGAACGGTCTGGTTATAG
GTACATTGAGCAACTGACTGAAATGCCTCAAAATGTTCTTTACGATGCCATTGGGATATATCAACGGTGG
TATATCCAGTGATTTTTTTCTCCATTTTAGCTTCCTTAGCTCCTGAAAATCTCGATAACTCAAAAAATAC
GCCCGGTAGTGATCTTATTTCATTATGGTGAAAGTTGGAACCTCTTACGTGCCCGATCAACTCGAGTGCC
ACCTGACGTCTAAGAAACCATTATTATCATGACATTAACCTATAAAAATAGGCGTATCACGAGGCAGAAT
TTCAGATAAAAAAAATCCTTAGCTTTCGCTAAGGATGATTTCTGGAATTCGGTCTCAGGAGGGAGGCGTG
TCGTTTTAGTGAGGAAGAGGTTCCAACCACGTCTACAAAACCATTATTGCGCGTTCAAAAGCTAAAACAT
TGCTTTGTCAAAAGCTAAAAAAGATGATGCCCGACAGCCAGACGAAGGAAATGACGTAAGCCATGACGTC
TAATCCCACAAGCTATATAAGGTTTTGCTATTCATTGAAAGCAGTAGTGACTGATTTGTATATATACTCG
AGACCCTGCAGTCCGGCAAAAAAGGGCAAGGTGTCACCACCCTGCCCTTTTTCTTTAAAACCGAAAAGAT
TACTTCGCGTTATGCAGGCTTCCTCGCTCACTGACTCGCTGCGCTCGGTCGTTCGGCTGCGGCGAGCGGT
ATCAGCTCACTCAAAGGCGGTAATACGGTTATCCACAGAATCAGGGGATAACGCAGGAAAGAACATGTGA
GCAAAAGGCCAGCAAAAGGCCAGGAACCGTAAAAAGGCCGCGTTGCTGGCGTTTTTCCACAGGCTCCGCC
CCCCTGACGAGCATCACAAAAATCGACGCTCAAGTCAGAGGTGGCGAAACCCGACAGGACTATAAAGATA
CCAGGCGTTTCCCCCTGGAAGCTCCCTCGTGCGCTCTCCTGTTCCGACCCTGCCGCTTACCGGATACCTG
TCCGCCTTTCTCCCTTCGGGAAGCGTGGCGCTTTCTCATAGCTCACGCTGTAGGTATCTCAGTTCGGTGT
AGGTCGTTCGCTCCAAGCTGGGCTGTGTGCACGAACCCCCCGTTCAGCCCGACCGCTGCGCCTTATCCGG
TAACTATCGTCTTGAGTCCAACCCGGTAAGACACGACTTATCGCCACTGGCAGCAGCCACTGGTAACAGG
ATTAGCAGAGCGAGGTATGTAGGCGGTGCTACAGAGTTCTTGAAGTGGTGGCCTAACTACGGCTACACTA
GAAGAACAGTATTTGGTATCTGCGCTCTGCTGAAGCCAGTTACCTTCGGAAAAAGAGTTGGTAGCTCTTG
ATCCGGCAAACAAACCACCGCTGGTAGCGGTGGTTTTTTTGTTTGCAAGCAGCAGATTACGCGCAGAAAA
AAAGGATCTCAAGAAGATCCTTTGATCTTTTCTACGGGGTCTGACGCTCAGTGGAACGAAAACTCACGTT
AAGGGATTTTGGTCATGAGATTATCAAAAAGGATCTTCACCTAGATCCTTTTAAATTAAAAATGAAGTTT
TAAATCAATCTAAAGTATATATGAGTAAACTTGGTCTGACAGCTCGAGGCTTGGATTCTCACCAATAAAA
AACGCCCGGCGGCAACCGAGCGTTCTGAACAAATCCAGATGGAGTTCTGAGGTCATTACTGGATCTATCA
ACAGGAGTCCAAGCGAGCTCGATATCAAATTACGCCCCGCCCTGCCACTCATCGCAGTACTGTTGTAATT
CATTAAGCATTCTGCCGACATGGAAGCCATCACAAACGGCATGATGAACCTGAATCGCCAGCGGCATCAG
CACCTTGTCGCCTTGCGTATAATATTTGCCCATGGTGAAAACGGGGGCGAAGAAGTTGTCCATATTGGCC
ACGTTTAAATCAAAACTGGTGAAACTCACCCAGGGATTGGCTGAGACGAAAAACATATTCTCAATAAACC
CTTTAGGGAAATAGGCCAGGTTTTCACCGTAACACGCCACATCTTGCGAATATATGTGTAGAAACTGCCG
GAAATCGTCGTGGTATTCACTCCAGAGCGATGAAAACGTTTCAGTTTGCTCATGGAAAACGGTGTAACAA
GGGTGAACACTATCCCATATCACCAGCTCACCGT
